>Addgene plasmid #241098 | pDMJ2-SARS-CoV-2-Spike (BA.5-1g) | addgene full sequence | sequence record 486223 | Addgene NGS Result
ATGTTCGTGTTTCTGGTTCTGCTTCCCCTGGTCTCTAGTCAGTGCGTCAACCTTATCACCCGAACACAGA
GTTATACCAATTCCTTTACGAGAGGTGTTTACTATCCCGATAAAGTGTTCCGGAGCAGTGTTCTGCACTC
CACTCAGGACCTCTTCCTGCCCTTCTTTTCAAACGTTACATGGTTTCACGCAATCAGTGGGACTAACGGC
ACAAAGAGGTTCGACAACCCCGTGTTGCCTTTCAACGACGGCGTGTATTTTGCCAGTACCGAAAAGAGCA
ATATCATCCGGGGATGGATCTTCGGCACGACCCTTGATAGTAAGACACAAAGCCTGCTCATAGTGAATAA
TGCAACGAACGTCGTAATCAAGGTGTGCGAGTTCCAGTTTTGCAATGACCCTTTTCTGGACGTGTATTAC
CATAAGAACAATAAATCTTGGATGGAAAGTGAGTTCCGGGTGTACTCCAGCGCAAATAACTGTACTTTTG
AGTATGTGAGCCAGCCGTTTCTGATGGACCTCGAAGGCAAACAGGGCAATTTCAAAAACCTGCGCGAATT
TGTGTTCAAGAACATCGACGGTTATTTCAAGATCTACTCCAAGCATACCCCTATTAACCTGGGTCGCGAT
CTGCCACAAGGCTTTTCAGCCCTCGAACCTCTCGTGGATTTGCCGATTGGCATAAACATTACCCGCTTCC
AAACATTGCTCGCACTGCATCGGTCTTATCTGACCCCAGGAGACTCATCCAGCGGATGGACTGCCGGGGC
TGCTGCATATTACGTCGGGTACCTGCAGCCGAGGACTTTCCTGCTGAAGTACAATGAGAACGGCACTATT
ACCGACGCTGTTGATTGCGCGCTGGACCCATTGTCTGAAACCAAATGTACACTGAAAAGTTTCACAGTCG
AGAAAGGGATCTATCAGACATCAAATTTCAGGGTTCAGCCCACAGAGAGCATTGTTAGATTCCCCAACAT
CACCAACTTGTGCCCATTCGATGAGGTCTTTAATGCTACCAGGTTCGCCAGCGTGTATGCGTGGAATAGG
AAAAGAATCAGCAATTGCGTGGCCGATTACAGCGTGCTGTACAACTTCGCGCCCTTCTTCGCATTCAAAT
GCTACGGCGTGTCCCCTACCAAGCTCAACGATCTGTGTTTTACTAACGTTTACGCCGATAGCTTCGTGAT
TAGGGGGAATGAGGTAAGCCAAATCGCACCTGGCCAGACCGGAAATATTGCAGACTATAATTACAAGCTT
CCCGATGATTTCACCGGGTGCGTCATCGCGTGGAACTCCAATAAGCTCGATTCAAAAGTGGGAGGTAACT
ATAACTACCGGTACAGGTTGTTTCGAAAGTCCAACCTGAAGCCTTTTGAGCGGGACATTTCAACCGAGAT
TTATCAGGCCGGAAATAAACCCTGCAACGGGGTCGCAGGGGTGAATTGTTACTTCCCTCTTCAACGGTAC
GGATTTCGCCCGACATACGGGGTTGGCCACCAGCCATACCGGGTGGTAGTGCTTTCATTTGAGCTGCTTC
ATGCCCCTGCTACAGTTTGTGGCCCTAAGAAGTCTACCAACCTTGTTAAAAATAAGTGCGTGAACTTTAA
TTTCAACGGTCTCACTGGTACTGGAGTTCTCACGGAATCCAACAAGAAATTCTTGCCTTTCCAGCAGTTT
GGCAGGGATATTGCAGACACTACCGACGCCGTCCGAGATCCCCAGACACTGGAGATACTGGACATAACTC
CTTGTTCTTTTGGCGGAGTTTCAGTTATTACCCCCGGTACGAACACCAGTAATCAAGTCGCTGTGCTGTA
CCAGGGCGTAAATTGCACCGAGGTCCCCGTCGCTATTCACGCAGACCAGCTCACTCCAACATGGCGCGTC
TACTCTACTGGAAGTAACGTGTTCCAGACTAGAGCCGGCTGCCTCATTGGAGCCGAGTACGTTAACAATT
CTTATGAATGTGATATCCCGATAGGAGCAGGTATCTGCGCATCTTATCAGACTCAGACAAAGTCCCACAG
AAGAGCTAGGTCAGTGGCGTCCCAGTCCATCATTGCCTATACAATGAGCCTGGGGGCTGAAAACTCCGTG
GCCTATAGCAACAACTCTATAGCTATCCCCACTAATTTTACCATCTCTGTAACCACAGAGATCTTGCCAG
TCTCTATGACAAAAACGTCCGTCGATTGTACGATGTACATCTGCGGGGATAGCACCGAATGCTCCAATCT
TTTGCTGCAGTATGGCAGTTTCTGTACACAGCTGAAACGAGCCCTGACAGGGATTGCGGTGGAACAGGAT
AAGAACACCCAAGAAGTGTTTGCGCAGGTGAAACAGATTTACAAAACCCCACCAATAAAGTATTTTGGTG
GGTTCAATTTCTCTCAAATCCTGCCTGATCCTTCTAAACCTAGCAAACGGAGCTTTATAGAGGATCTGCT
CTTTAATAAGGTCACGCTCGCTGATGCTGGATTTATTAAACAGTATGGCGATTGTCTGGGCGACATTGCT
GCTCGCGATCTGATCTGTGCCCAGAAGTTCAATGGTCTCACGGTACTGCCTCCACTTCTGACCGATGAGA
TGATTGCCCAATATACCAGTGCCCTGCTTGCCGGCACCATTACATCCGGATGGACATTCGGTGCCGGAGC
CGCACTGCAAATCCCCTTTGCAATGCAGATGGCTTATCGCTTTAATGGGATTGGGGTGACTCAGAACGTG
CTGTACGAAAACCAGAAACTGATAGCCAACCAGTTCAATTCCGCTATTGGCAAGATACAGGACTCCCTGA
GCTCCACAGCGTCAGCGCTCGGGAAGCTGCAAGACGTGGTCAATCACAACGCACAGGCCTTGAACACCCT
CGTCAAGCAACTGAGTAGCAAGTTCGGCGCCATAAGCTCAGTGCTGAATGACATCCTTAGTAGACTGGAT
AAAGTCGAGGCCGAAGTACAGATCGACCGGCTGATTACCGGACGATTGCAGTCCCTCCAGACTTACGTCA
CACAGCAGCTGATAAGAGCCGCAGAGATTAGGGCCTCTGCAAATTTGGCTGCTACAAAAATGTCCGAATG
CGTCCTGGGGCAATCAAAGCGCGTAGACTTTTGTGGCAAGGGCTACCACCTGATGTCATTCCCACAATCC
GCCCCACACGGTGTTGTGTTTCTGCATGTTACTTACGTGCCCGCTCAAGAGAAGAATTTTACCACTGCCC
CCGCCATCTGCCATGACGGCAAGGCCCATTTTCCAAGAGAAGGGGTCTTCGTGAGCAATGGAACGCACTG
GTTCGTGACTCAGAGAAACTTTTATGAGCCCCAGATCATTACAACTGACAACACATTTGTATCTGGCAAT
TGTGACGTGGTGATTGGGATAGTGAATAACACCGTGTACGATCCACTGCAACCGGAACTCGACTCTTTCA
AGGAGGAACTGGACAAGTACTTCAAGAATCACACCAGCCCCGATGTGGACCTGGGTGACATCAGTGGAAT
CAACGCTAGCGTAGTGAATATCCAGAAAGAGATCGACAGATTGAACGAAGTCGCCAAGAACCTGAACGAG
TCACTGATTGACCTGCAGGAGTTGGGAAAATACGAGCAGTACATTAAGTGGCCATGGTATATCTGGCTCG
GGTTTATCGCCGGACTCATCGCTATCGTAATGGTGACCATCATGCTTTGTTGTATGACTAGCTGCTGCAG
CTGCCTTAAAGGCTGTTGTAGCTGCGGCTCTTGCTGTAAATAATGATGAGGATCCAGATCTGCTGTGCCT
TCTAGTTGCCAGCCATCTGTTGTTTGCCCCTCCCCCGTGCCTTCCTTGACCCTGGAAGGTGCCACTCCCA
CTGTCCTTTCCTAATAAAATGAGGAAATTGCATCGCATTGTCTGAGTAGGTGTCATTCTATTCTGGGGGG
TGGGGTGGGGCAGGACAGCAAGGGGGAGGATTGGGAAGACAATAGCAGGCATGCTGGGGATGCGGTGGGC
TCTATGGGTACCCAGGTGCTGAAGAATTGACCCGGTTCCTCCTGGGCCAGAAAGAAGCAGGCACATCCCC
TTCTCTGTGACACACCCTGTCCACGCCCCTGGTTCTTAGTTCCAGCCCCACTCATAGGACACTCATAGCT
CAGGAGGGCTCCGCCTTCAATCCCACCCGCTAAAGTACTTGGAGCGGTCTCTCCCTCCCTCATCAGCCCA
CCAAACCAAACCTAGCCTCCAAGAGTGGGAAGAAATTAAAGCAAGATAGGCTATTAAGTGCAGAGGGAGA
GAAAATGCCTCCAACATGTGAGGAAGTAATGAGAGAAATCATAGAATTTTAAGGCCATGATTTAAGGCCA
ATCGGAAAGAACATGTGAGCAAAAGGCCAGCAAAAGGCCAGGAACCGTAAAAAGGCCGCGTTGCTGGCGT
TTTTCCATAGGCTCCGCCCCCCTGACGAGCATCACAAAAATCGACGCTCAAGTCAGAGGTGGCGAAACCC
GACAGGACTATAAAGATACCAGGCGTTTCCCCCTGGAAGCTCCCTCGTGCGCTCTCCTGTTCCGACCCTG
CCGCTTACCGGATACCTGTCCGCCTTTCTCCCTTCGGGAAGCGTGGCGCTTTCTCATAGCTCACGCTGTA
GGTATCTCAGTTCGGTGTAGGTCGTTCGCTCCAAGCTGGGCTGTGTGCACGAACCCCCCGTTCAGCCCGA
CCGCTGCGCCTTATCCGGTAACTATCGTCTTGAGTCCAACCCGGTAAGACACGACTTATCGCCACTGGCA
GCAGCCACTGGTAACAGGATTAGCAGAGCGAGGTATGTAGGCGGTGCTACAGAGTTCTTGAAGTGGTGGC
CTAACTACGGCTACACTAGAAGAACAGTATTTGGTATCTGCGCTCTGCTGAAGCCAGTTACCTTCGGAAA
AAGAGTTGGTAGCTCTTGATCCGGCAAACAAACCACCGCTGGTAGCGGTGGTTTTTTTGTTTGCAAGCAG
CAGATTACGCGCAGAAAAAAAGGATCTCAAGAAGATCCTTTGATCTTTTCTACGGGGTCTGACGCTCAGT
GGAACGAAAACTCACGTTAAGGGATTTTGGTCATGAGATTATCAAAAAGGATCTTCACCTAGATCCTTTT
AAATTAAAAATGAAGTTTTAAATCAATCTAAAGTATATATGAGTAAACTTGGTCTGACAGTTACCAATGC
TTAATCAGTGAGGCACCTATCTCAGCGATCTGTCTATTTCGTTCATCCATAGTTGCCTGACTCCCCGTCG
TGTAGATAACTACGATACGGGAGGGCTTACCATCTGGCCCCAGTGCTGCAATGATACCGCGAGACCCACG
CTCACCGGCTCCAGATTTATCAGCAATAAACCAGCCAGCCGGAAGGGCCGAGCGCAGAAGTGGTCCTGCA
ACTTTATCCGCCTCCATCCAGTCTATTAATTGTTGCCGGGAAGCTAGAGTAAGTAGTTCGCCAGTTAATA
GTTTGCGCAACGTTGTTGCCATTGCTACAGGCATCGTGGTGTCACGCTCGTCGTTTGGTATGGCTTCATT
CAGCTCCGGTTCCCAACGATCAAGGCGAGTTACATGATCCCCCATGTTGTGCAAAAAAGCGGTTAGCTCC
TTCGGTCCTCCGATCGTTGTCAGAAGTAAGTTGGCCGCAGTGTTATCACTCATGGTTATGGCAGCACTGC
ATAATTCTCTTACTGTCATGCCATCCGTAAGATGCTTTTCTGTGACTGGTGAGTACTCAACCAAGTCATT
CTGAGAATAGTGTATGCGGCGACCGAGTTGCTCTTGCCCGGCGTCAATACGGGATAATACCGCGCCACAT
AGCAGAACTTTAAAAGTGCTCATCATTGGAAAACGTTCTTCGGGGCGAAAACTCTCAAGGATCTTACCGC
TGTTGAGATCCAGTTCGATGTAACCCACTCGTGCACCCAACTGATCTTCAGCATCTTTTACTTTCACCAG
CGTTTCTGGGTGAGCAAAAACAGGAAGGCAAAATGCCGCAAAAAAGGGAATAAGGGCGACACGGAAATGT
TGAATACTCATACTCTTCCTTTTTCAATATTATTGAAGCATTTATCAGGGTTATTGTCTCATGAGCGGAT
ACATATTTGAATGTATTTAGAAAAATAAACAAATAGGGGTTCCGCGCACATTTCCCCGAAAAGTGCCACC
TGACGTCCCAATGATTGCACCATATGCGGTGTGAAATACCGCACAGATGCGTAAGGAGAAAATACCGCAT
CAGATTGGCTATTGGCCATTGCATACGTTGTATCCATATCATAATATGTACATTTATATTGGCTCATGTC
CAACATTACCGCCATGTTGACATTGATTATTGACTAGTTATTAATAGTAATCAATTACGGGGTCATTAGT
TCATAGCCCATATATGGAGTTCCGCGTTACATAACTTACGGTAAATGGCCCGCCTGGCTGACCGCCCAAC
GACCCCCGCCCATTGACGTCAATAATGACGTATGTTCCCATAGTAACGCCAATAGGGACTTTCCATTGAC
GTCAATGGGTGGAGTATTTACGGTAAACTGCCCACTTGGCAGTACATCAAGTGTATCATATGCCAAGTAC
GCCCCCTATTGACGTCAATGACGGTAAATGGCCCGCCTGGCATTATGCCCAGTACATGACCTTATGGGAC
TTTCCTACTTGGCAGTACATCTACGTATTAGTCATCGCTATTACCATGGTGATGCGGTTTTGGCAGTACA
TCAATGGGCGTGGATAGCGGTTTGACTCACGGGGATTTCCAAGTCTCCACCCCATTGACGTCAATGGGAG
TTTGTTTTGGCACCAAAATCAACGGGACTTTCCAAAATGTCGTAACAACTCCGCCCCATTGACGCAAATG
GGCGGTAGGCGTGTACGGTGGGAGGTCTATATAAGCAGAGCTCGTTTAGTGAACCGTCAGATCGCCTGGA
GACGCCATCCACGCTGTTTTGACCTCCATAGAAGACACCGGGACCGATCCAGCCTCCATCGGCTCGCATC
TCTCCTTCACGCGCCCGCCGCCCTACCTGAGGCCGCCATCCACGCCGGTTGAGTCGCGTTCTGCCGCCTC
CCGCCTGTGGTGCCTCCTGAACTGCGTCCGCCGTCTAGGTAAGTTTAAAGCTCAGGTCGAGACCGGGCCT
TTGTCCGGCGCTCCCTTGGAGCCTACCTAGACTCAGCCGGCTCTCCACGCTTTGCCTGACCCTGCTTGCT
CAACTCTAGTTAACGGTGGAGGGCAGTGTAGTCTGAGCAGTACTCGTTGCTGCCGCGCGCGCCACCAGAC
ATAATAGCTGACAGACTAACAGACTGTTCCTTTCCATGGGTCTTTTCTGCAGTCACCGTCGTCGACACGT
GTGATCAGATATCGCGGCCGCTCTAGA
Features (pLannotate 1.2.2; 10 found; start..end, strand, type, name):
      1..3750    +  CDS            S: SPIKE_SARS2 - Experimental evidence at protein level: Swiss-Prot protein existence level 1. [Spike glycoprotein]: May down-regulate host tetherin (BST2) by lysosomal degradation, thereby counteracting its antiviral activity. From Severe acute respiratory syndrome coronavirus 2 (2019-nCoV) (SARS-CoV-2).
   3773..3997    +  polyA_signal   bGH poly(A) signal: bovine growth hormone polyadenylation signal
   4412..5000    -  rep_origin     ori: high-copy-number ColE1/pMB1/pBR322/pUC origin of replication
   5171..6031    -  CDS            AmpR: β-lactamase; bla; confers resistance to ampicillin, carbenicillin, and related antibiotics
   6032..6136    -  promoter       AmpR promoter: bla
   6176..6233    +  misc_feature   bom (fragment): basis of mobility region from pBR322
   6319..6698    +  enhancer       CMV enhancer: human cytomegalovirus immediate early enhancer
   6699..6902    +  promoter       CMV promoter: human cytomegalovirus (CMV) immediate early promoter
   6991..7218    +  LTR            5' LTR (truncated) (fragment): truncated 5' long terminal repeat (LTR) from human T-cell leukemia virus (HTLV) type 1
   7222..7332    +  intron         CMV intron (fragment): modified intron A from human cytomegalovirus
