[The description below was written by a language model from this plasmid's Addgene catalogue record and pLannotate feature annotations shown in this document.]
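Description:
pDMJ2-SARS-CoV-2-Spike (BA.5-1g) is a 7,377 nt mammalian expression plasmid built on the pDMJ2 backbone that encodes a variant SARS-CoV-2 spike glycoprotein for producing spike-pseudotyped virus particles. It is maintained in E. coli through a high-copy ColE1/pUC-type origin and selected with ampicillin via the β-lactamase gene and its native bla promoter. A short fragment of the pBR322 basis-of-mobility region is also annotated in the backbone.

The expression cassette is driven by the human cytomegalovirus immediate-early enhancer and promoter. These are followed by a fragment of the HTLV-1 5' LTR and a fragment of modified CMV intron A, leader elements commonly placed downstream of a CMV promoter to boost transcript processing and translation. Because the plasmid is circular, these elements sit directly upstream of the spike coding sequence, which begins at position 1 of the record and spans about 3.75 kb. Transcripts are terminated by the bovine growth hormone polyadenylation signal. No epitope tag or reporter is annotated.

The insert was made by gene synthesis and carries the set of substitutions and deletions characteristic of the Omicron BA.5 lineage, including the 24–26 and 69–70 deletions, L452R, F486V, N501Y, D614G and P681H. It also carries an additional S494R change in the receptor-binding domain, which presumably accounts for the "1g" designation, though the record does not explain the name. Consistent with its stated purpose, the plasmid supplies the envelope protein for pseudotyped particles, which are typically used in entry and antibody neutralisation assays. The associated study concerns computationally designed spike variants that mimic antibody escape.
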