Addgene plasmid #241098: pDMJ2-SARS-CoV-2-Spike (BA.5-1g)
Purpose: Expresses SARS-CoV-2 spike (BA.5-1g) protein for creating pseudotyped virus
Depositing lab: Jeremy Luban. Depositing organization: University of Massachusetts, Worcester. Publication: Computationally designed proteins mimic antibody immune evasion in viral evolution. Youssef N, Gurev S, Ghantous F, Brock KP, Jaimes JA, Thadani NN, Dauphin A, Sherman AC, Yurkovetskiy L, Soto D, Estanboulieh R, Kotzen B, Notin P, Kollasch AW, Cohen AA, Dross SE, Erasmus J, Fuller DH, Bjorkman PJ, Lemieux JE, Luban J, Seaman MS, Marks DS. Immunity. 2025 May 6:S1074-7613(25)00178-5. doi: 10.1016/j.immuni.2025.04.015. PubMed 40345199.
Backbone
  Vector backbone: pDMJ2
  Vector type: Mammalian Expression
Growth in bacteria
  Bacterial resistance: Ampicillin, 100 μg/mL
  Growth temperature: 37°C
  Growth strain: DH5alpha
  Copy number: High Copy
Gene/Insert
  Gene/Insert name: Spike (BA.5-1g)
  Species: SARS-CoV-2
  Mutation: S494R,T19I,L24del,P25del,P26del,A27S,H69del,V70del,G142D,V213G,G339D,S371F,S373P,S375F,T376A,D405N,R408S,K417N,N440K,L452R,S477N,T478K,E484A,F486V,Q498R,N501Y,Y505H,D614G,H655Y,N679K,P681H,N764K,D796Y,Q954H,N969K
  Entrez Gene: S (a.k.a. GU280_gp02, spike glycoprotein)
  Cloning method: Gene Synthesis
Terms and licenses: Academic/Nonprofit Terms; Industry Terms: Not Available to Industry
How to cite: pDMJ2-SARS-CoV-2-Spike (BA.5-1g) was a gift from Jeremy Luban (Addgene plasmid # 241098 ; http://n2t.net/addgene:241098 ; RRID:Addgene_241098)
